>Addgene plasmid #114868 | AT5G49770 X027_pECIA14 | addgene full sequence | sequence record 274565 | Addgene NGS Result
GTAAAACGACGGCCAGTGAATTAATTCGTTGCAGGACAGGATGTGGTGCCCGATGTGACTAGCTCTTTGC
TGCAGGCCGTCCTATCCTCTGGTTCCGATAAGAGACCCAGAACTCCGGCCCCCCACCGCCCACCGCCACC
CCCATACATATGTGGTACGCAAGTAAGAGTGCCTGCGCATGCCCCATGTGCCCCACCAAGAGCTTTGCAT
CCCATACAAGTCCCCAAAGTGGAGAACCGAACCAATTCTTCGCGGGCAGAACAAAAGCTTCTGCACACGT
CTCCACTCGAATTTGGAGCCGGCCGGCGTGTGCAAAAGAGGTGAATCGAACGAAAGACCCGTGTGTAAAG
CCGCGTTTCCAAAATGTATAAAACCGAGAGCATCTGGCCAATGTGCATCAGTTGTGGTCAGCAGCAAAAT
CAAGTGAATCATCTCAGTGCAACTAAAGGGGGGATCCGATCTCAATATGAAGTTATGCATATTACTGGCC
GTCGTGGCCTTTGTTGGCCTCTCGCTCGGGACAGATGGTTCAGATTTTACTGCTTTACAAGCCCTGAAGA
ACGAATGGGACACGTTATCCAAGAGTTGGAAAAGCTCTGATCCTTGTGGAACCGAATGGGTTGGAATTAC
ATGTAACAACGATAACCGTGTTGTTTCAATATCATTAACCAACCGTAACTTGAAAGGAAAGCTTCCTACC
GAAATTTCGACATTGTCTGAATTGCAAACCTTGGATTTGACTGGCAATCCTGAATTGTCTGGACCGCTTC
CAGCAAATATCGGTAACCTCAGGAAGTTGACTTTCTTGAGCCTTATGGGATGTGCTTTTAATGGTCCAAT
CCCTGATTCCATAGGGAATCTTGAACAACTTACAAGACTCTCTCTGAATTTAAATAAATTTAGTGGAACA
ATTCCGGCTTCCATGGGACGGTTATCGAAACTATATTGGTTCGACATAGCTGACAATCAGTTAGAAGGAA
AGCTTCCAGTTTCTGATGGGGCTTCTTTACCTGGACTTGACATGCTTCTTCAAACTGGGCATTTTCATTT
TGGTAATAACAAGCTTTCAGGCGAAATCCCAGAGAAGCTCTTTAGCTCAGAAATGACTTTGCTACATGTG
CTGTTTGATGGAAACCAATTCACCGGTAGCATCCCAGAGAGCCTCGGCCTAGTTCAAAATTTGACTGTGT
TACGTCTTGATAGGAATAGACTAAGTGGAGACATTCCTTCAAGTCTTAATAATCTCACAAATCTTCAAGA
ACTGCATTTGTCCGACAACAAATTTACAGGTAGTCTTCCAAATTTGACCAGCTTGACCAGTCTCTACACA
TTGGATGTGAGCAATAACCCGTTGGCGTTATCACCGGTTCCATCATGGATCCCTTTCTTAAACTCTTTGT
CAACATTAAGGTTGGAAGATATCCAACTTGATGGTCCAGTACCAACCTCCCTTTTTAGCCCTCTTCAATT
GCAAACTGTTTCCCTAAAGCACAATCTTATAAACACAACATTGGACCTTGGTACCAACTATAGCAAACAA
TTGGATTTTGTGGATTTACGAGACAACTTCATAACTGGTTATAAATCACCAGCTAATAACCCCGTCAATG
TAATGTTGGCAGATAATCAAGTGTGCCAAGACCCGGCGAATCAGCTGAGTGGCTACTGCAATGCAGTCCA
ACCAAATTCCACATTTTCTACCCTAACAAAATGTGGTAATCATTGTGGTAAAGGTAAGGAACCGAATCAA
GGCTGCCACTGTGTGTATCCACTTACAGGAGTATTCACCTTAAGGTCTCCTTCATTCTCCGGATTTTCAA
ACAACAGTAACTTCCTAAAGTTTGGGGAGAGTTTAATGACTTTCTTTAAGAATGGCAAGTATCCTGTAGA
CTCTGTGGCCATGAGAAACATAAGCGAGAATCCAACTGATTATCATCTTTTGATAAATCTCTTGATCTTT
CCATCGGGACGCGACCGCTTTAATCAGACGGAAATGGACTCTATTAATTCTGCATTTACCATTCAGGATT
ATAAGCCTCCTCCAAGATTTGGTCCTTATATTTTCGTCGCCGATCAGTACAAAACATTCTCTGATTTAGA
AGATTCCAAGACAGTAAGTCTGGAGGTGCTGTTCCAGGGACCAAGCGGCAATCCCGGCGGCGATCTGGCC
CCCCAGATGCTGCGCGAGCTGCAGGAGACCAATGCCGCCCTGCAGGACGTGCGCGAGCTGCTGCGCCACC
GCGTGAAGGAGATCACCTTCCTGAAGAACACCGTGATGGAGTGCGACGCCTGCGGCATGCAGCCCTCTAG
AGGCTCCGGCTCCATCATCCCAGTTGAGGAGGAGAACCCGGACTTCTGGAACCGCGAGGCAGCCGAGGCC
CTGGGTGCCGCCAAGAAGCTGCAGCCTGCACAGACAGCCGCCAAGAACCTCATCATCTTCCTGGGCGATG
GGATGGGGGTGTCTACGGTGACAGCTGCCAGGATCCTAAAAGGGCAGAAGAAGGACAAACTGGGGCCTGA
GATACCCCTGGCCATGGACCGCTTCCCATATGTGGCTCTGTCCAAGACATACAATGTAGACAAACATGTG
CCAGACAGTGGAGCCACAGCCACGGCCTACCTGTGCGGGGTCAAGGGCAACTTCCAGACCATTGGCTTGA
GTGCAGCCGCCCGCTTTAACCAGTGCAACACGACACGCGGCAACGAGGTCATCTCCGTGATGAATCGGGC
CAAGAAAGCAGGGAAGTCAGTGGGAGTGGTAACCACCACACGAGTGCAGCACGCCTCGCCAGCCGGCACC
TACGCCCACACGGTGAACCGCAACTGGTACTCGGACGCCGACGTGCCTGCCTCGGCCCGCCAGGAGGGGT
GCCAGGACATCGCTACGCAGCTCATCTCCAACATGGACATTGACGTGATCCTAGGTGGAGGCCGAAAGTA
CATGTTTCGCATGGGAACCCCAGACCCTGAGTACCCAGATGACTACAGCCAAGGTGGGACCAGGCTGGAC
GGGAAGAATCTGGTGCAGGAATGGCTGGCGAAGCGCCAGGGTGCCCGGTATGTGTGGAACCGCACTGAGC
TCATGCAGGCTTCCCTGGACCCGTCTGTGACCCATCTCATGGGTCTCTTTGAGCCTGGAGACATGAAATA
CGAGATCCACCGAGACTCCACACTGGACCCCTCCCTGATGGAGATGACAGAGGCTGCCCTGCGCCTGCTG
AGCAGGAACCCCCGCGGCTTCTTCCTCTTCGTGGAGGGTGGTCGCATCGACCATGGTCATCATGAAAGCA
GGGCTTACCGGGCACTGACTGAGACGATCATGTTCGACGACGCCATTGAGAGGGCGGGCCAGCTCACCAG
CGAGGAGGACACGCTGAGCCTCGTCACTGCCGACCACTCCCACGTCTTCTCCTTCGGAGGCTACCCCCTG
CGAGGGAGCTCCATCTTCGGGCTGGCCCCTGGCAAGGCCCGGGACAGGAAGGCCTACACGGTCCTCCTAT
ACGGAAACGGTCCAGGCTATGTGCTCAAGGACGGCGCCCGGCCGGATGTTACCGAGAGCGAGAGCGGGAG
CCCCGAGTATCGGCAGCAGTCAGCAGTGCCCCTGGACGAAGAGACCCACGCAGGCGAGGACGTGGCGGTG
TTCGCGCGCGGCCCGCAGGCGCACCTGGTTCACGGCGTGCAGGAGCAGACCTTCATAGCGCACGTCATGG
CCTTCGCCGCCTGCCTGGAGCCCTACACCGCCTGCGACCTGGCGCCCCCCGCCGGCACCACCGACGCCGC
GCACCCGGGTTCTAGAGGAAGCACCTCCGGCGATAACGATTACAAGGATGATGATGATAAGGCCAGCGGC
ACCGGTCATCATCACCATCACCATTGAGTTTAAACCCGCTGATCAGCCTCGACTGTGCCTTCTAAGGCCT
GAGCTCGCTGATCAGCCTCGATCGAGGATCCAGACATGATAAGATACATTGATGAGTTTGGACAAACCAC
AACTAGAATGCAGTGAAAAAAATGCTTTATTTGTGAAATTTGTGATGCTATTGCTTTATTTGTAACCATT
ATAAGCTGCAATAAACAAGTTAACAACAACAATTGCATTCATTTTATGTTTCAGGTTCAGGGGGAGGTGT
GGGAGGTTTTTTAAAGCAAGTAAAACCTCTACAAATGTGGTATGGCTGATTATGATCAGTCGACCTGCAG
GCATGCAAGCTTGGCGTAATCATGGTCATAGCTGTTTCCTGTGTGAAATTGTTATCCGCTCACAATTCCA
CACAACATACGAGCCGGAAGCATAAAGTGTAAAGCCTGGGGTGCCTAATGAGTGAGCTAACTCACATTAA
TTGCGTTGCGCTCACTGCCCGCTTTCCAGTCGGGAAACCTGTCGTGCCAGCTGCATTAATGAATCGGCCA
ACGCGCGGGGAGAGGCGGTTTGCGTATTGGGCGCTCTTCCGCTTCCTCGCTCACTGACTCGCTGCGCTCG
GTCGTTCGGCTGCGGCGAGCGGTATCAGCTCACTCAAAGGCGGTAATACGGTTATCCACAGAATCAGGGG
ATAACGCAGGAAAGAACATGTGAGCAAAAGGCCAGCAAAAGGCCAGGAACCGTAAAAAGGCCGCGTTGCT
GGCGTTTTTCCATAGGCTCCGCCCCCCTGACGAGCATCACAAAAATCGACGCTCAAGTCAGAGGTGGCGA
AACCCGACAGGACTATAAAGATACCAGGCGTTTCCCCCTGGAAGCTCCCTCGTGCGCTCTCCTGTTCCGA
CCCTGCCGCTTACCGGATACCTGTCCGCCTTTCTCCCTTCGGGAAGCGTGGCGCTTTCTCATAGCTCACG
CTGTAGGTATCTCAGTTCGGTGTAGGTCGTTCGCTCCAAGCTGGGCTGTGTGCACGAACCCCCCGTTCAG
CCCGACCGCTGCGCCTTATCCGGTAACTATCGTCTTGAGTCCAACCCGGTAAGACACGACTTATCGCCAC
TGGCAGCAGCCACTGGTAACAGGATTAGCAGAGCGAGGTATGTAGGCGGTGCTACAGAGTTCTTGAAGTG
GTGGCCTAACTACGGCTACACTAGAAGAACAGTATTTGGTATCTGCGCTCTGCTGAAGCCAGTTACCTTC
GGAAAAAGAGTTGGTAGCTCTTGATCCGGCAAACAAACCACCGCTGGTAGCGGTGGTTTTTTTGTTTGCA
AGCAGCAGATTACGCGCAGAAAAAAAGGATCTCAAGAAGATCCTTTGATCTTTTCTACGGGGTCTGACGC
TCAGTGGAACGAAAACTCACGTTAAGGGATTTTGGTCATGAGATTATCAAAAAGGATCTTCACCTAGATC
CTTTTAAATTAAAAATGAAGTTTTAAATCAATCTAAAGTATATATGAGTAAACTTGGTCTGACAGTTACC
AATGCTTAATCAGTGAGGCACCTATCTCAGCGATCTGTCTATTTCGTTCATCCATAGTTGCCTGACTCCC
CGTCGTGTAGATAACTACGATACGGGAGGGCTTACCATCTGGCCCCAGTGCTGCAATGATACCGCGAGAC
CCACGCTCACCGGCTCCAGATTTATCAGCAATAAACCAGCCAGCCGGAAGGGCCGAGCGCAGAAGTGGTC
CTGCAACTTTATCCGCCTCCATCCAGTCTATTAATTGTTGCCGGGAAGCTAGAGTAAGTAGTTCGCCAGT
TAATAGTTTGCGCAACGTTGTTGCCATTGCTACAGGCATCGTGGTGTCACGCTCGTCGTTTGGTATGGCT
TCATTCAGCTCCGGTTCCCAACGATCAAGGCGAGTTACATGATCCCCCATGTTGTGCAAAAAAGCGGTTA
GCTCCTTCGGTCCTCCGATCGTTGTCAGAAGTAAGTTGGCCGCAGTGTTATCACTCATGGTTATGGCAGC
ACTGCATAATTCTCTTACTGTCATGCCATCCGTAAGATGCTTTTCTGTGACTGGTGAGTACTCAACCAAG
TCATTCTGAGAATAGTGTATGCGGCGACCGAGTTGCTCTTGCCCGGCGTCAATACGGGATAATACCGCGC
CACATAGCAGAACTTTAAAAGTGCTCATCATTGGAAAACGTTCTTCGGGGCGAAAACTCTCAAGGATCTT
ACCGCTGTTGAGATCCAGTTCGATGTAACCCACTCGTGCACCCAACTGATCTTCAGCATCTTTTACTTTC
ACCAGCGTTTCTGGGTGAGCAAAAACAGGAAGGCAAAATGCCGCAAAAAAGGGAATAAGGGCGACACGGA
AATGTTGAATACTCATACTCTTCCTTTTTCAATATTATTGAAGCATTTATCAGGGTTATTGTCTCATGAG
CGGATACATATTTGAATGTATTTAGAAAAATAAACAAATAGGGGTTCCGCGCACATTTCCCCGAAAAGTG
CCACCTGACGTCTAAGAAACCATTATTATCATGACATTAACCTATAAAAATAGGCGTATCACGAGGCCCT
TTCGTCTCGCGCGTTTCGGTGATGACGGTGAAAACCTCTGACACATGCAGCTCCCGGAGACGGTCACAGC
TTGTCTGTAAGCGGATGCCGGGAGCAGACAAGCCCGTCAGGGCGCGTCAGCGGGTGTTGGCGGGTGTCGG
GGCTGGCTTAACTATGCGGCATCAGAGCAGATTGTACTGAGAGTGCACCATATGCGGTGTGAAATACCGC
ACAGATGCGTAAGGAGAAAATACCGCATCAGGCGCCATTCGCCATTCAGGCTGCGCAACTGTTGGGAAGG
GCGATCGGTGCGGGCCTCTTCGCTATTACGCCAGCTGGCGAAAGGGGGATGTGCTGCAAGGCGATTAAGT
TGGGTAACGCCAGGGTTTTCCCAGTCACGACGTT
Features (pLannotate 1.2.2; 19 found; start..end, strand, type, name):
     23..449     +  promoter       MT promoter: Drosophila metallothionein promoter
    467..520     +  sig_peptide    BiP signal sequence: Drosophila BiP signal sequence
    470..2131    +  CDS            Y5977_ARATH (fragment): Experimental evidence at protein level: Swiss-Prot protein existence level 1. From Arabidopsis thaliana (Mouse-ear cress).
   2156..2335    +  CDS            Comp (fragment): COMP_RAT - Experimental evidence at protein level: Swiss-Prot protein existence level 1. May play a role in the structural integrity of cartilage via its interaction with other extracellular matrix proteins such as the collagens and fibronectin. Can mediate the interaction of chondrocytes with the cartilage extracellular matrix through interaction with cell surface integrin receptors. Could play a role in the pathogenesis of osteoarthritis. Potent suppressor of apoptosis in both primary chondrocytes and transformed cells. Suppresses apoptosis by blocking the activation of caspase-3 and by indu
   2323..3775    +  CDS            SEAP (fragment): secreted alkaline phosphatase from human placenta The natural enzyme has a C-terminal transmembrane sequence that is replaced by a GPI anchor.
   3812..3841    +  CDS            2xFLAG (fragment): two tandem FLAG® epitope tags
   3947..4081    -  polyA_signal   SV40 poly(A) signal: SV40 polyadenylation signal
   4104..4188    -  CDS            large T antigen (fragment): large T antigen from SV40 (simian virus 40)
   4188..4212    +  misc_feature   MCS (fragment): pUC18/19 multiple cloning site
   4249..4265    -  protein_bind   lac operator: The lac repressor binds to the lac operator to inhibit transcription in E. coli. This inhibition can be relieved by adding lactose or isopropyl-β-D-thiogalactopyranoside (IPTG). lac repressor encoded by lacI
   4273..4303    -  promoter       lac promoter: promoter for the E. coli lac operon
   4318..4339    -  protein_bind   CAP binding site: CAP binding activates transcription in the presence of cAMP. E. coli catabolite activator protein
   4352..4444    -  CDS            lacI (fragment): lac repressor; lacI; The lac repressor binds to the lac operator to inhibit transcription in E. coli. This inhibition can be relieved by adding lactose or isopropyl-β-D-thiogalactopyranoside (IPTG).
   4627..5215    -  rep_origin     ori: high-copy-number ColE1/pMB1/pBR322/pUC origin of replication
   5386..6246    -  CDS            AmpR: β-lactamase; bla; confers resistance to ampicillin, carbenicillin, and related antibiotics
   6247..6351    -  promoter       AmpR promoter: bla
   6446..6481    +  CDS            rop (fragment): Rop protein, which maintains plasmids at low copy number; rop
   6583..6682    +  misc_feature   bom (fragment): basis of mobility region from pBR322
   6688..21      -  CDS            lacZα (fragment) (across the origin): LacZα fragment of β-galactosidase; lacZ fragment
