[The description below was written by a language model from this plasmid's Addgene catalogue record and pLannotate feature annotations shown in this document.]
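Description:
AT5G49770 X027_pECIA14 is an insect-cell expression plasmid built on the pECIA14 backbone and designed for secreted protein production in Drosophila cell culture. In bacteria it is maintained as a high-copy plasmid through a ColE1/pUC-type origin and selected with ampicillin via the β-lactamase gene. The remaining lac promoter/operator, lacZα, lacI, rop and bom annotations are only fragments left over from the cloning-vector ancestry and have no stated role.

The expression cassette is driven by the Drosophila metallothionein promoter, which is induced with copper sulfate. It is followed by the Drosophila BiP signal sequence, which directs the product into the secretory pathway. The insert, introduced by ligation-independent cloning, is the extracellular domain of the Arabidopsis thaliana leucine-rich repeat receptor kinase AT5G49770. It is fused at its C-terminus to the pentamerising coiled-coil helix of rat COMP, human placental alkaline phosphatase, a FLAG epitope and a hexahistidine tag. The feature table detects all of these except the His tag, which is described only in the depositor comments. An SV40 polyadenylation signal lies downstream of the fusion, though it is annotated on the opposite strand.

Pentamerisation through COMP increases the avidity of the ectodomain so that weak extracellular interactions can be detected, and alkaline phosphatase provides an enzymatic readout. The plasmid is the "prey" construct of a bait–prey pair and is intended for use with the matching pECIA2 bait vector. It belongs to a collection used to map the extracellular interaction network of Arabidopsis LRR receptor kinases.
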