Addgene plasmid #114868: AT5G49770 X027_pECIA14
Purpose: Prey vector AT5G49770 X027_pECIA14 should be used with bait vector AT5G49770 X027_pECIA2.
Depositing lab: Youssef Belkhadir. Depositing organization: Gregor Mendel Institute of Molecular Plant Biology. Publication: An extracellular network of Arabidopsis leucine-rich repeat receptor kinases. Smakowska-Luzan E, Mott GA, Parys K, Stegmann M, Howton TC, Layeghifard M, Neuhold J, Lehner A, Kong J, Grunwald K, Weinberger N, Satbhai SB, Mayer D, Busch W, Madalinski M, Stolt-Bergner P, Provart NJ, Mukhtar MS, Zipfel C, Desveaux D, Guttman DS, Belkhadir Y. Nature. 2018 Jan 18;553(7688):342-346. doi: 10.1038/nature25184. Epub 2018 Jan 10. PubMed 29320478.
Backbone
  Vector backbone: pECIA14
  Backbone manufacturer: Chris Garcia (Addgene plasmid # 47051)
  Vector type: Insect Expression
Growth in bacteria
  Bacterial resistance: Ampicillin, 100 μg/mL
  Growth temperature: 37°C
  Growth strain: DH5alpha
  Copy number: High Copy
Gene/Insert
  Gene/Insert name: AT5G49770
  Species: A. thaliana (mustard weed)
  Entrez Gene: AT5G49770 (a.k.a. AT5G49770, K2I5.14, K2I5_14)
  Promoter: Metallothionein (Copper-Inducible)
  Cloning method: Ligation Independent Cloning
Terms and licenses: Academic/Nonprofit Terms; Industry Terms: Not Available to Industry
Depositor comments: Plasmid for secreted expression in Drosophila cell culture by induction via CuSO4. Insert is an extracellular domain of indicated LRR-RK, C-terminally tagged with Pentameric rat COMP helix, Alkaline Phosphatase (human, placental), Flag, and hexahistidine tags. Insert Protein Sequence: TDGSDFTALQALKNEWDTLSKSWKSSDPCGTEWVGITCNNDNRVVSISLTNRNLKGKLPTEISTLSELQTLDLTGNPELSGPLPANIGNLRKLTFLSLMGCAFNGPIPDSIGNLEQLTRLSLNLNKFSGTIPASMGRLSKLYWFDIADNQLEGKLPVSDGASLPGLDMLLQTGHFHFGNNKLSGEIPEKLFSSEMTLLHVLFDGNQFTGSIPESLGLVQNLTVLRLDRNRLSGDIPSSLNNLTNLQELHLSDNKFTGSLPNLTSLTSLYTLDVSNNPLALSPVPSWIPFLNSLSTLRLEDIQLDGPVPTSLFSPLQLQTVSLKHNLINTTLDLGTNYSKQLDFVDLRDNFITGYKSPANNPVNVMLADNQVCQDPANQLSGYCNAVQPNSTFSTLTKCGNHCGKGKEPNQGCHCVYPLTGVFTLRSPSFSGFSNNSNFLKFGESLMTFFKNGKYPVDSVAMRNISENPTDYHLLINLLIFPSGRDRFNQTEMDSINSAFTIQDYKPPPRFGPYIFVADQYKTFSDLEDSKTVS
How to cite: AT5G49770 X027_pECIA14 was a gift from Youssef Belkhadir (Addgene plasmid # 114868 ; http://n2t.net/addgene:114868 ; RRID:Addgene_114868)
